>Addgene plasmid #240807 | pPolI-NP71.1 | addgene full sequence | sequence record 484956 | Addgene Long Read Sequencing Result
TTGAGATCCTTTTTTTCTGCGCGTAATCTGCTGCTTGCAAACAAAAAAACCACCGCTACCAGCGGTGGTT
TGTTTGCCGGATCAAGAGCTACCAACTCTTTTTCCGAAGGTAACTGGCTTCAGCAGAGCGCAGATACCAA
ATACTGTTCTTCTAGTGTAGCCGTAGTTAGGCCACCACTTCAAGAACTCTGTAGCACCGCCTACATACCT
CGCTCTGCTAATCCTGTTACCAGTGGCTGCTGCCAGTGGCGATAAGTCGTGTCTTACCGGGTTGGACTCA
AGACGATAGTTACCGGATAAGGCGCAGCGGTCGGGCTGAACGGGGGGTTCGTGCACACAGCCCAGCTTGG
AGCGAACGACCTACACCGAACTGAGATACCTACAGCGTGAGCTATGAGAAAGCGCCACGCTTCCCGAAGG
GAGAAAGGCGGACAGGTATCCGGTAAGCGGCAGGGTCGGAACAGGAGAGCGCACGAGGGAGCTTCCAGGG
GGAAACGCCTGGTATCTTTATAGTCCTGTCGGGTTTCGCCACCTCTGACTTGAGCGTCGATTTTTGTGAT
GCTCGTCAGGGGGGCGGAGCCTATGGAAAAACGCCAGCAACGCGGCCTTTTTACGGTTCCTGGCCTTTTG
CTGGCCTTTTGCTCACATGTTCTTTCCTGCGTTATCCCCTGATTCATTAATGCAGCTGGCACGACAGGTT
TCCCGACTGGAAAGCGGGCAGTGAGCGCAACGCAATTAATGTGAGTTAGCTCACTCATTAGGCACCCCAG
GCTTTACACTTTATGCTTCCGGCTCGTATGTTGTGTGGAATTGTGAGCGGATAACAATTTCACACAGGAA
ACAGCTATGACATGATTACGAATTCGAGCTCGGTACCCGGGGATCCTCTAGAGTCCCATTCGCCATTACC
GAGGGGACGGTCCCCTCGGAATGTTGCCCAGCCGGCGCCAGCGAGGAGGCTGGGACCATGCCGGCCAGCA
AAAGCAGGGTAGACTAGTTACTAGGTATACTACCTAACTAGTAAAGAAAAATACCCTTGTTTCTACTAAT
AACCCGGCGGCCCAAAATGCCGACTCGGAGCGAAAGATATACCTCCCCCGGGGCCGGGAGGTCGCGTCAC
CGACCACGCCGCCGGCCCAGGCGACGCGCGACACGGACACCTGTCCCCAAAAACGCCACCATCGCAGCCA
CACACGGAGCGCCCGGGGCCCTCTGGTCAACCCCAGGACACACGCGGGAGCAGCGCCGGGCCGGGGACGC
CCTCCCGGCCGCCCGTGCCACACGCAGGGGCCGGCCCGTCTAGAATTGACCTGCAGGCATGCAAGCTTGG
CACTGGCCGTCGTTTTACAACGTCGTGACTGGGAAAACCCTGGCGTTACCCAACTTAATCGCCTTGCAGC
ACATCCCCCTTTCGCCAGCTGGCGTAATAGCGAAGAGGCCCGCACCGATCGCCCTTCCCAACAGTTGCGC
AGCCTGAATGGCGAATGGCGCCTGATGCGGTATTTTCTCCTTACGCATCTGTGCGGTATTTCACACCGCA
TATGGTGCACTCTCAGTACAATCTGCTCTGATGCCGCATAGTTAAGCCAGCCCCGACACCCGCCAACACC
CGCTGACGCGCCCTGACGGGCTTGTCTGCTCCCGGCATCCGCTTACAGACAAGCTGTGACCGTCTCCGGG
AGCTGCATGTGTCAGAGGTTTTCACCGTCATCACCGAAACGCGCGAGACGAAAGGGCCTCGTGATACGCC
TATTTTTATAGGTTAATGTCATGATAATAATGGTTTCTTAGACGTCAGGTGGCACTTTTCGGGGAAATGT
GCGCGGAACCCCTATTTGTTTATTTTTCTAAATACATTCAAATATGTATCCGCTCATGAGACAATAACCC
TGATAAATGCTTCAATAATATTGAAAAAGGAAGAGTATGAGTATTCAACATTTCCGTGTCGCCCTTATTC
CCTTTTTTGCGGCATTTTGCCTTCCTGTTTTTGCTCACCCAGAAACGCTGGTGAAAGTAAAAGATGCTGA
AGATCAGTTGGGTGCACGAGTGGGTTACATCGAACTGGATCTCAACAGCGGTAAGATCCTTGAGAGTTTT
CGCCCCGAAGAACGTTTTCCAATGATGAGCACTTTTAAAGTTCTGCTATGTGGCGCGGTATTATCCCGTA
TTGACGCCGGGCAAGAGCAACTCGGTCGCCGCATACACTATTCTCAGAATGACTTGGTTGAGTACTCACC
AGTCACAGAAAAGCATCTTACGGATGGCATGACAGTAAGAGAATTATGCAGTGCTGCCATAACCATGAGT
GATAACACTGCGGCCAACTTACTTCTGACAACGATCGGAGGACCGAAGGAGCTAACCGCTTTTTTGCACA
ACATGGGGGATCATGTAACTCGCCTTGATCGTTGGGAACCGGAGCTGAATGAAGCCATACCAAACGACGA
GCGTGACACCACGATGCCTGTAGCAATGGCAACAACGTTGCGCAAACTATTAACTGGCGAACTACTTACT
CTAGCTTCCCGGCAACAATTAATAGACTGGATGGAGGCGGATAAAGTTGCAGGACCACTTCTGCGCTCGG
CCCTTCCGGCTGGCTGGTTTATTGCTGATAAATCTGGAGCCGGTGAGCGTGGGTCTCGCGGTATCATTGC
AGCACTGGGGCCAGATGGTAAGCCCTCCCGTATCGTAGTTATCTACACGACGGGGAGTCAGGCAACTATG
GATGAACGAAATAGACAGATCGCTGAGATAGGTGCCTCACTGATTAAGCATTGGTAACTGTCAGACCAAG
TTTACTCATATATACTTTAGATTGATTTAAAACTTCATTTTTAATTTAAAAGGATCTAGGTGAAGATCCT
TTTTGATAATCTCATGACCAAAATCCCTTAACGTGAGTTTTCGTTCCACTGAGCGTCAGACCCCGTAGAA
AAGATCAAAGGATCTTC
Features (pLannotate 1.2.2; 13 found; start..end, strand, type, name):
      1..589     +  rep_origin     ori: high-copy-number ColE1/pMB1/pBR322/pUC origin of replication
    671..724     +  CDS            lacI (fragment): lac repressor; lacI; The lac repressor binds to the lac operator to inhibit transcription in E. coli. This inhibition can be relieved by adding lactose or isopropyl-β-D-thiogalactopyranoside (IPTG).
    737..758     +  protein_bind   CAP binding site: CAP binding activates transcription in the presence of cAMP. E. coli catabolite activator protein
    773..803     +  promoter       lac promoter: promoter for the E. coli lac operon
    811..827     +  protein_bind   lac operator: The lac repressor binds to the lac operator to inhibit transcription in E. coli. This inhibition can be relieved by adding lactose or isopropyl-β-D-thiogalactopyranoside (IPTG). lac repressor encoded by lacI
    860..895     +  misc_feature   MCS (fragment): pUC18/19 multiple cloning site
    889..977     -  ncRNA          HDV ribozyme: Accession: RF00094 - Hepatitis delta virus ribozyme
   1094..1183    -  ncRNA          pRNA: Accession: RF01518 - NoRC associated RNA, pRNA
   1331..1485    +  CDS            lacZα (fragment): LacZα fragment of β-galactosidase; lacZ fragment
   1491..1590    -  misc_feature   bom (fragment): basis of mobility region from pBR322
   1692..1727    -  CDS            rop (fragment): Rop protein, which maintains plasmids at low copy number; rop
   1822..1926    +  promoter       AmpR promoter: bla
   1927..2787    +  CDS            AmpR: β-lactamase; bla; confers resistance to ampicillin, carbenicillin, and related antibiotics
