[The description below was written by a language model from this plasmid's Addgene catalogue record and pLannotate feature annotations shown in this document.]
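Description:
pPolI-NP71.1 is a small (about 3 kb) mammalian expression plasmid built on the pPol I backbone and designed to produce an influenza A virus mini viral RNA (mvRNA) rather than a protein. It is propagated in E. coli as a high-copy plasmid through a ColE1/pUC-type origin and is selected with ampicillin via the β-lactamase gene and its native promoter. The remaining bacterial annotations (lac promoter and operator, CAP site, fragments of lacI, lacZα, the pUC multiple cloning site, bom and rop) are remnants of the pUC-derived cloning vector and play no role in the payload.

The insert, NP71.1, is a synthetic 71-nucleotide influenza A virus mvRNA; the name suggests derivation from the NP segment, although the record does not say so explicitly. It is not annotated as its own feature, but it would lie in the gap between two reverse-strand elements. One is a match to the NoRC-associated pRNA family, which derives from the ribosomal DNA promoter region and so probably marks the RNA polymerase I promoter implied by the backbone name. The other is a hepatitis delta virus ribozyme. In this type of arrangement, cellular Pol I starts transcription at a precise nucleotide, giving an uncapped, non-polyadenylated RNA with a defined 5′ end. The ribozyme then cleaves itself off to leave an exact 3′ end, so the product mimics an authentic viral RNA template.

Such plasmids are usually transfected into mammalian cells, often with plasmids supplying the viral polymerase subunits and nucleoprotein, to study replication of short aberrant viral RNAs and host responses to them. The record itself states only that the construct expresses the mvRNA.
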