Addgene plasmid #240807: pPolI-NP71.1
Purpose: Expresses influenza A virus synthetic mvRNA NP71.1
Depositing lab: AJ te Velthuis. Depositing organization: Princeton University.
Backbone
  Vector backbone: pPol I
  Vector type: Mammalian Expression
Growth in bacteria
  Bacterial resistance: Ampicillin, 100 μg/mL
  Growth temperature: 37°C
  Growth strain: DH5alpha
  Copy number: High Copy
Gene/Insert
  Gene/Insert name: NP71.1
  Species: influenza A virus
  Insert size (bp): 71
Terms and licenses: Academic/Nonprofit Terms; Industry Terms: Not Available to Industry
How to cite: pPolI-NP71.1 was a gift from AJ te Velthuis (Addgene plasmid # 240807 ; http://n2t.net/addgene:240807 ; RRID:Addgene_240807)
